Addgene plasmid #78805: pcDNA3-HA-mRipk3
Purpose: To overexpress mRipk3 in Mammalian Cells
Depositing lab: Jaewhan Song. Depositing organization: Yonsei University. Publication: CHIP controls necroptosis through ubiquitylation- and lysosome-dependent degradation of RIPK3. Seo J, Lee EW, Sung H, Seong D, Dondelinger Y, Shin J, Jeong M, Lee HK, Kim JH, Han SY, Lee C, Seong JK, Vandenabeele P, Song J. Nat Cell Biol. 2016 Mar;18(3):291-302. doi: 10.1038/ncb3314. Epub 2016 Feb 22. PubMed 26900751.
Backbone
  Vector backbone: pcDNA3-HA
  Vector type: Mammalian Expression
Growth in bacteria
  Bacterial resistance: Ampicillin, 100 μg/mL
  Growth temperature: 37°C
  Growth strain: DH5alpha
  Copy number: High Copy
Gene/Insert
  Gene/Insert name: RIPK3
  Species: M. musculus (mouse)
  Entrez Gene: Ripk3 (a.k.a. 2610528K09Rik, Rip3)
  Promoter: CMV
  Tag / fusion protein: HA (N terminal on backbone)
  Cloning method: Restriction Enzyme; 5′ cloning site unknown (unknown if destroyed); 3′ cloning site unknown (unknown if destroyed)
  Sequencing primers: 5′ CMV-F; 3′ BGHrev
Terms and licenses: Academic/Nonprofit Terms; Industry Terms: Not Available to Industry
How to cite: pcDNA3-HA-mRipk3 was a gift from Jaewhan Song (Addgene plasmid # 78805 ; http://n2t.net/addgene:78805 ; RRID:Addgene_78805)
