[The description below was written by a language model from this plasmid's Addgene catalogue record and pLannotate feature annotations shown in this document.]
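Description:
pcDNA3-HA-mRipk3 is a 6,885-nt mammalian expression plasmid built on a pcDNA3-HA backbone for overexpressing mouse RIPK3 (Ripk3, also called Rip3), the receptor-interacting kinase central to necroptosis signalling. In bacteria it is maintained at high copy through a ColE1/pUC-type origin and selected with ampicillin via the β-lactamase gene and its native promoter. An f1 origin is also present, which in principle allows single-stranded DNA production.

The Ripk3 coding sequence sits downstream of the human cytomegalovirus immediate-early enhancer and promoter and is followed by the bovine growth hormone polyadenylation signal, giving strong constitutive transcription after transfection into mammalian cells. The catalogue entry states that an HA epitope is supplied by the backbone at the N terminus of the protein. The feature table does not annotate the tag separately, but there is an unannotated gap between the T7 promoter and the start of the Ripk3 annotation where it could lie. Flanking T7 and SP6 promoters permit in vitro transcription from either side of the insert. The restriction sites used for cloning are not recorded. A second cassette, with the SV40 early promoter driving the neomycin phosphotransferase gene and ending in the SV40 poly(A) signal, allows G418 selection of stably transfected cells. Short hits to an HIV-1 LTR, ble, lacI and bom, along with lac promoter/operator remnants, appear to be backbone fragments or annotation artefacts rather than functional elements.

The stated purpose is overexpression of mouse RIPK3 in mammalian cells. The HA tag supports detection or immunoprecipitation, consistent with the associated study of RIPK3 ubiquitylation and lysosome-dependent degradation in necroptosis.
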