Features (pLannotate 1.2.2; 21 found; start..end, strand, type, name):
     36..80      -  misc_feature   bom (fragment): basis of mobility region from pBR322
    235..614     +  enhancer       CMV enhancer: human cytomegalovirus immediate early enhancer
    615..818     +  promoter       CMV promoter: human cytomegalovirus (CMV) immediate early promoter
    814..847     +  LTR            5' LTR (truncated) (fragment): truncated 5' long terminal repeat (LTR) from HIV-1
    863..881     +  promoter       T7 promoter: promoter for bacteriophage T7 RNA polymerase
    949..2406    +  CDS            Ripk3: RIPK3_MOUSE - Also known as Rip3 From Mus musculus (Mouse).
   2437..2455    -  promoter       SP6 promoter: promoter for bacteriophage SP6 RNA polymerase
   2481..2705    +  polyA_signal   bGH poly(A) signal: bovine growth hormone polyadenylation signal
   2709..2730    +  promoter       SV40 promoter (fragment): SV40 enhancer and early promoter
   2751..3179    +  rep_origin     f1 ori (sequence partly withheld): f1 bacteriophage origin of replication; arrow indicates direction of (+) strand synthesis
   3193..3523    +  promoter       SV40 promoter: SV40 enhancer and early promoter
   3590..4381    +  CDS            neo: KKA2_KLEPN - Also known as kan, nptII. Experimental evidence at protein level: Swiss-Prot protein existence level 1. Resistance to kanamycin, neomycin, paromomycin, ribostamycin, butirosin and gentamicin B. From Klebsiella pneumoniae.
   4405..4563    +  CDS            ble (fragment): BLE_KLEPN - Experimental evidence at protein level: Swiss-Prot protein existence level 1. Binding protein with a strong affinity to the bleomycin family of antibiotics. Binds to CL990; an antimitotic-antibiotic compound. From Klebsiella pneumoniae.
   4558..4679    +  polyA_signal   SV40 poly(A) signal: SV40 polyadenylation signal
   4752..4768    -  protein_bind   lac operator: The lac repressor binds to the lac operator to inhibit transcription in E. coli. This inhibition can be relieved by adding lactose or isopropyl-β-D-thiogalactopyranoside (IPTG). lac repressor encoded by lacI
   4776..4806    -  promoter       lac promoter: promoter for the E. coli lac operon
   4821..4842    -  protein_bind   CAP binding site: CAP binding activates transcription in the presence of cAMP. E. coli catabolite activator protein
   4855..4947    -  CDS            lacI (fragment): lac repressor; lacI; The lac repressor binds to the lac operator to inhibit transcription in E. coli. This inhibition can be relieved by adding lactose or isopropyl-β-D-thiogalactopyranoside (IPTG).
   5130..5718    -  rep_origin     ori: high-copy-number ColE1/pMB1/pBR322/pUC origin of replication
   5889..6749    -  CDS            AmpR: β-lactamase; bla; confers resistance to ampicillin, carbenicillin, and related antibiotics
   6750..6854    -  promoter       AmpR promoter: bla
>Addgene plasmid #78805 | pcDNA3-HA-mRipk3 | addgene full sequence | sequence record 149201 | Addgene assembled sequence
GACGGATCGGGAGATCTCCCGATCCCCTATGGTCGACTCTCAGTACAATCTGCTCTGATGCCGCATAGTT
AAGCCAGTATCTGCTCCCTGCTTGTGTGTTGGAGGTCGCTGAGTAGTGCGCGAGCAAAATTTAAGCTACA
ACAAGGCAAGGCTTGACCGACAATTGCATGAAGAATCTGCTTAGGGTTAGGCGTTTTGCGCTGCTTCGCG
ATGTACGGGCCAGATATACGCGTTGACATTGATTATTGACTAGTTATTAATAGTAATCAATTACGGGGTC
ATTAGTTCATAGCCCATATATGGAGTTCCGCGTTACATAACTTACGGTAAATGGCCCGCCTGGCTGACCG
CCCAACGACCCCCGCCCATTGACGTCAATAATGACGTATGTTCCCATAGTAACGCCAATAGGGACTTTCC
ATTGACGTCAATGGGTGGACTATTTACGGTAAACTGCCCACTTGGCAGTACATCAAGTGTATCATATGCC
AAGTACGCCCCCTATTGACGTCAATGACGGTAAATGGCCCGCCTGGCATTATGCCCAGTACATGACCTTA
TGGGACTTTCCTACTTGGCAGTACATCTACGTATTAGTCATCGCTATTACCATGGTGATGCGGTTTTGGC
AGTACATCAATGGGCGTGGATAGCGGTTTGACTCACGGGGATTTCCAAGTCTCCACCCCATTGACGTCAA
TGGGAGTTTGTTTTGGCACCAAAATCAACGGGACTTTCCAAAATGTCGTAACAACTCCGCCCCATTGACG
CAAATGGGCGGTAGGCGTGTACGGTGGGAGGTCTATATAAGCAGAGCTCTCTGGCTAACTAGAGAACCCA
CTGCTTACTGGCTTATCGAAATTAATACGACTCACTATAGGGAGACCCAAGCTTGGTACCATGGCCTCCT
ACCCTTATGATGTGCCAGATTATGCCTCTCCCGAATTCATGTCTTCTGTCAAGTTATGGCCTACTGGTGC
GTCAGCGGTTCCTCTGGTGAGCCGTGAAGAACTGAAGAAGCTGGAGTTTGTGGGCAAAGGAGGGTTCGGA
GTCGTGTTCCGGGCACACCACAGAACATGGAACCATGATGTAGCAGTCAAGATCGTGAACTCGAAGAAGA
TATCCTGGGAGGTGAAGGCTATGGTTAATCTTCGTAATGAGAACGTTCTGCTCCTGCTGGGGGTCACTGA
GGACCTCCAGTGGGACTTCGTGTCCGGGCAGGCTCTGGTGACAAGATTCATGGAGAATGGCTCCCTCGCA
GGGCTGCTGCAACCCGAGTGCCCTCGGCCCTGGCCACTCCTCTGTCGCCTGCTGCAGGAAGTGGTGCTGG
GGATGTGCTACCTACACAGCTTGAACCCTCCGCTCCTGCACCGGGACCTCAAGCCCTCTAACATTCTGCT
GGATCCAGAGCTCCACGCCAAGCTAGCAGATTTTGGCCTGTCCACGTTTCAGGGAGGGTCCCAGTCAGGG
TCAGGATCAGGATCAGGATCCAGGGACTCTGGGGGCACCCTAGCGTACTTGGACCCAGAGCTGTTATTTA
ATGTCAACCTGAAGGCTTCTAAAGCGAGTGATGTCTACAGCTTTGGGATCCTCGTGTGGGCAGTGCTGGC
TGGCAGAGAAGCTGAGTTGGTAGACAAGACTTCACTAATCCGGGAAACAGTGTGTGACAGGCAGAGTCGT
CCTCCACTGACAGAGCTGCCTCCAGGTAGCCCTGAGACTCCTGGCTTGGAAAAACTGAAGGAGTTAATGA
TTCATTGCTGGGGTTCCCAGTCCGAAAACAGGCCATCCTTCCAGGACTGCGAACCAAAAACCAATGAAGT
TTACAATCTGGTAAAGGACAAGGTAGATGCTGCTGTCTCCGAGGTAAAGCATTATCTGTCTCAGCACAGA
AGCAGCGGCAGAAACTTGTCTGCCAGAGAGCCAAGCCAAAGAGGCACAGAAATGGATTGCCCGAGGGAAA
CCATGGTTTCTAAAATGCTGGACCGCCTGCATTTGGAGGAACCCTCCGGACCAGTTCCTGGAAAATGTCC
TGAGAGGCAAGCACAGGACACATCAGTTGGGCCTGCCACACCAGCAAGGACATCTTCTGACCCCGTGGCT
GGCACTCCTCAGATTCCACATACTTTACCCTTCAGAGGCACAACACCTGGGCCAGTCTTTACTGAGACTC
CCGGTCCTCACCCCCAAAGGAATCAGGGAGATGGAAGACACGGCACTCCTTGGTATCCCTGGACCCCACC
GAATCCAATGACAGGGCCACCGGCTCTCGTCTTCAACAACTGTTCTGAAGTGCAGATTGGGAACTACAAC
TCCTTGGTAGCACCACCAAGAACTACTGCCTCAAGTTCGGCCAAGTATGACCAAGCACAGTTCGGCAGGG
GTAGGGGCTGGCAGCCCTTCCACAAGTAGCTCGAGCATGCATCTAGAGGGCCCTATTCTATAGTGTCACC
TAAATGCTAGAGCTCGCTGATCAGCCTCGACTGTGCCTTCTAGTTGCCAGCCATCTGTTGTTTGCCCCTC
CCCCGTGCCTTCCTTGACCCTGGAAGGTGCCACTCCCACTGTCCTTTCCTAATAAAATGAGGAAATTGCA
TCGCATTGTCTGAGTAGGTGTCATTCTATTCTGGGGGGTGGGGTGGGGCAGGACAGCAAGGGGGAGGATT
GGGAAGACAATAGCAGGCATGCTGGGGATGCGGTGGGCTCTATGGCTTCTGAGGCGGAAAGAACCAGCTG
GGGCTCTAGGGGGTATCCCC
[124 nt withheld, positions 2751-2874]
C
[32 nt withheld, positions 2876-2907]
CA
[57 nt withheld, positions 2910-2966]
A
[49 nt withheld, positions 2968-3016]
CCTTTGACGTTGGAGTCCACGTTCTTT
[37 nt withheld, positions 3044-3080]
ACCCTATCTCGGTCTATTCTTTTGATTTATAAGGGATTTTGGGGATTTCGGCCTATTGGTTAAAAAATGA
GCTGATTTAACAAAAATTTAACGCGAATTAATTCTGTGGAATGTGTGTCAGTTAGGGTGTGGAAAGTCCC
CAGGCTCCCCAGGCAGGCAGAAGTATGCAAAGCATGCATCTCAATTAGTCAGCAACCAGGTGTGGAAAGT
CCCCAGGCTCCCCAGCAGGCAGAAGTATGCAAAGCATGCATCTCAATTAGTCAGCAACCATAGTCCCGCC
CCTAACTCCGCCCATCCCGCCCCTAACTCCGCCCAGTTCCGCCCATTCTCCGCCCCATGGCTGACTAATT
TTTTTTATTTATGCAGAGGCCGAGGCCGCCTCTGCCTCTGAGCTATTCCAGAAGTAGTGAGGAGGCTTTT
TTGGAGGCCTAGGCTTTTGCAAAAAGCTCCCGGGAGCTTGTATATCCATTTTCGGATCTGATCAAGAGAC
AGGATGAGGATCGTTTCGCATGATTGAACAAGATGGATTGCACGCAGGTTCTCCGGCCGCTTGGGTGGAG
AGGCTATTCGGCTATGACTGGGCACAACAGACAATCGGCTGCTCTGATGCCGCCGTGTTCCGGCTGTCAG
CGCAGGGGCGCCCGGTTCTTTTTGTCAAGACCGACCTGTCCGGTGCCCTGAATGAACTGCAGGACGAGGC
AGCGCGGCTATCGTGGCTGGCCACGACGGGCGTTCCTTGCGCAGCTGTGCTCGACGTTGTCACTGAAGCG
GGAAGGGACTGGCTGCTATTGGGCGAAGTGCCGGGGCAGGATCTCCTGTCATCTCACCTTGCTCCTGCCG
AGAAAGTATCCATCATGGCTGATGCAATGCGGCGGCTGCATACGCTTGATCCGGCTACCTGCCCATTCGA
CCACCAAGCGAAACATCGCATCGAGCGAGCACGTACTCGGATGGAAGCCGGTCTTGTCGATCAGGATGAT
CTGGACGAAGAGCATCAGGGGCTCGCGCCAGCCGAACTGTTCGCCAGGCTCAAGGCGCGCATGCCCGACG
GCGAGGATCTCGTCGTGACCCATGGCGATGCCTGCTTGCCGAATATCATGGTGGAAAATGGCCGCTTTTC
TGGATTCATCGACTGTGGCCGGCTGGGTGTGGCGGACCGCTATCAGGACATAGCGTTGGCTACCCGTGAT
ATTGCTGAAGAGCTTGGCGGCGAATGGGCTGACCGCTTCCTCGTGCTTTACGGTATCGCCGCTCCCGATT
CGCAGCGCATCGCCTTCTATCGCCTTCTTGACGAGTTCTTCTGAGCGGGACTCTGGGGTTCGAAATGACC
GACCAAGCGACGCCCAACCTGCCATCACGAGATTTCGATTCCACCGCCGCCTTCTATGAAAGGTTGGGCT
TCGGAATCGTTTTCCGGGACGCCGGCTGGATGATCCTCCAGCGCGGGGATCTCATGCTGGAGTTCTTCGC
CCACCCCAACTTGTTTATTGCAGCTTATAATGGTTACAAATAAAGCAATAGCATCACAAATTTCACAAAT
AAAGCATTTTTTTCACTGCATTCTAGTTGTGGTTTGTCCAAACTCATCAATGTATCTTATCATGTCTGTA
TACCGTCGACCTCTAGCTAGAGCTTGGCGTAATCATGGTCATAGCTGTTTCCTGTGTGAAATTGTTATCC
GCTCACAATTCCACACAACATACGAGCCGGAAGCATAAAGTGTAAAGCCTGGGGTGCCTAATGAGTGAGC
TAACTCACATTAATTGCGTTGCGCTCACTGCCCGCTTTCCAGTCGGGAAACCTGTCGTGCCAGCTGCATT
AATGAATCGGCCAACGCGCGGGGAGAGGCGGTTTGCGTATTGGGCGCTCTTCCGCTTCCTCGCTCACTGA
CTCGCTGCGCTCGGTCGTTCGGCTGCGGCGAGCGGTATCAGCTCACTCAAAGGCGGTAATACGGTTATCC
ACAGAATCAGGGGATAACGCAGGAAAGAACATGTGAGCAAAAGGCCAGCAAAAGGCCAGGAACCGTAAAA
AGGCCGCGTTGCTGGCGTTTTTCCATAGGCTCCGCCCCCCTGACGAGCATCACAAAAATCGACGCTCAAG
TCAGAGGTGGCGAAACCCGACAGGACTATAAAGATACCAGGCGTTTCCCCCTGGAAGCTCCCTCGTGCGC
TCTCCTGTTCCGACCCTGCCGCTTACCGGATACCTGTCCGCCTTTCTCCCTTCGGGAAGCGTGGCGCTTT
CTCAATGCTCACGCTGTAGGTATCTCAGTTCGGTGTAGGTCGTTCGCTCCAAGCTGGGCTGTGTGCACGA
ACCCCCCGTTCAGCCCGACCGCTGCGCCTTATCCGGTAACTATCGTCTTGAGTCCAACCCGGTAAGACAC
GACTTATCGCCACTGGCAGCAGCCACTGGTAACAGGATTAGCAGAGCGAGGTATGTAGGCGGTGCTACAG
AGTTCTTGAAGTGGTGGCCTAACTACGGCTACACTAGAAGGACAGTATTTGGTATCTGCGCTCTGCTGAA
GCCAGTTACCTTCGGAAAAAGAGTTGGTAGCTCTTGATCCGGCAAACAAACCACCGCTGGTAGCGGTGGT
TTTTTTGTTTGCAAGCAGCAGATTACGCGCAGAAAAAAAGGATCTCAAGAAGATCCTTTGATCTTTTCTA
CGGGGTCTGACGCTCAGTGGAACGAAAACTCACGTTAAGGGATTTTGGTCATGAGATTATCAAAAAGGAT
CTTCACCTAGATCCTTTTAAATTAAAAATGAAGTTTTAAATCAATCTAAAGTATATATGAGTAAACTTGG
TCTGACAGTTACCAATGCTTAATCAGTGAGGCACCTATCTCAGCGATCTGTCTATTTCGTTCATCCATAG
TTGCCTGACTCCCCGTCGTGTAGATAACTACGATACGGGAGGGCTTACCATCTGGCCCCAGTGCTGCAAT
GATACCGCGAGACCCACGCTCACCGGCTCCAGATTTATCAGCAATAAACCAGCCAGCCGGAAGGGCCGAG
CGCAGAAGTGGTCCTGCAACTTTATCCGCCTCCATCCAGTCTATTAATTGTTGCCGGGAAGCTAGAGTAA
GTAGTTCGCCAGTTAATAGTTTGCGCAACGTTGTTGCCATTGCTACAGGCATCGTGGTGTCACGCTCGTC
GTTTGGTATGGCTTCATTCAGCTCCGGTTCCCAACGATCAAGGCGAGTTACATGATCCCCCATGTTGTGC
AAAAAAGCGGTTAGCTCCTTCGGTCCTCCGATCGTTGTCAGAAGTAAGTTGGCCGCAGTGTTATCACTCA
TGGTTATGGCAGCACTGCATAATTCTCTTACTGTCATGCCATCCGTAAGATGCTTTTCTGTGACTGGTGA
GTACTCAACCAAGTCATTCTGAGAATAGTGTATGCGGCGACCGAGTTGCTCTTGCCCGGCGTCAATACGG
GATAATACCGCGCCACATAGCAGAACTTTAAAAGTGCTCATCATTGGAAAACGTTCTTCGGGGCGAAAAC
TCTCAAGGATCTTACCGCTGTTGAGATCCAGTTCGATGTAACCCACTCGTGCACCCAACTGATCTTCAGC
ATCTTTTACTTTCACCAGCGTTTCTGGGTGAGCAAAAACAGGAAGGCAAAATGCCGCAAAAAAGGGAATA
AGGGCGACACGGAAATGTTGAATACTCATACTCTTCCTTTTTCAATATTATTGAAGCATTTATCAGGGTT
ATTGTCTCATGAGCGGATACATATTTGAATGTATTTAGAAAAATAAACAAATAGGGGTTCCGCGCACATT
TCCCCGAAAAGTGCCACCTGACGTC
