>Addgene plasmid #78805 | pcDNA3-HA-mRipk3 | addgene partial sequence | sequence record 149199 | BGH-rev 5'-TAGAAGGCACAGTCGAGG-3'
CTATAGAATAGGGCCCTCTAGATGCATGCTCGAGCTACTTGTGGAAGGGCTGCCAGCCCCTACCCCTGCC
GAACTGTGCTTGGTCATACTTGGCCGAACTTGAGGCAGTAGTTCTTGGTGGTGCTACCAAGGAGTTGTAG
TTCCCAATCTGCACTTCAGAACAGTTGTTGAAGACGAGAGCCGGTGGCCCTGTCATTGGATTCGGTGGGG
TCCAGGGATACCAAGGAGTGCCGTGTCTTCCATCTCCCTGATTCCTTTGGGGGTGAGGACCGGGAGTCTC
AGTAAAGACTGGCCCAGGTGTTGTGCCTCTGAAGGGTAAAGTATGTGGAATCTGAGGAGTGCCAGCCACG
GGGTCAGAAGATGTCCTTGCTGGTGTGGCAGGCCCAACTGATGTGTCCTGTGCTTGCCTCTCAGGACATT
TTCCAGGAACTGGTCCGGAGGGTTCCTCCAAATGCAGGCGGTCCAGCATTTTAGAAACCATGGTTTCCCT
CGGGCAATCCATTTCTGTGCCTCTTTGGCTTGGCTCTCTGGCAGACAAGTTTCTGCCGCTGCTTCTGTGC
TGAGACAGATAATGCTTTACCTCGGAGACAGCAGCATCTACCTTGTCCTTTACCAGATTGTAAACTTCAT
TGGTTTTTGGTTCGCAGTCCTGGAAGGATGGCCTGTTTTCGGACTGGGAACCCCAGCAATGAATCATTAA
CTCCTTCAGTTTTTCCAAGCCAGGAGTCTCAGGGCTACCTGGAGGCAGCTCTGTCAGTGGAGGACGACTC
TGCCTGTCACACACTGTTTCCCGGATTA
