>Addgene plasmid #78805 | pcDNA3-HA-mRipk3 | addgene partial sequence | sequence record 149200 | CMV-F 5'-CGCAAATGGGCGGTAGGCGTG-3'
ACTAGAGAACCCACTGCTTACTGGCTTATCGAAATTAATACGACTCACTATAGGGAGACCCAAGCTTGGT
ACCATGGCCTCCTACCCTTATGATGTGCCAGATTATGCCTCTCCCGAATTCATGTCTTCTGTCAAGTTAT
GGCCTACTGGTGCGTCAGCGGTTCCTCTGGTGAGCCGTGAAGAACTGAAGAAGCTGGAGTTTGTGGGCAA
AGGAGGGTTCGGAGTCGTGTTCCGGGCACACCACAGAACATGGAACCATGATGTAGCAGTCAAGATCGTG
AACTCGAAGAAGATATCCTGGGAGGTGAAGGCTATGGTTAATCTTCGTAATGAGAACGTTCTGCTCCTGC
TGGGGGTCACTGAGGACCTCCAGTGGGACTTCGTGTCCGGGCAGGCTCTGGTGACAAGATTCATGGAGAA
TGGCTCCCTCGCAGGGCTGCTGCAACCCGAGTGCCCTCGGCCCTGGCCACTCCTCTGTCGCCTGCTGCAG
GAAGTGGTGCTGGGGATGTGCTACCTACACAGCTTGAACCCTCCGCTCCTGCACCGGGACCTCAAGCCCT
CTAACATTCTGCTGGATCCAGAGCTCCACGCCAAGCTAGCAGATTTTGGCCTGTCCACGTTTCAGGGAGG
GTCCCAGTCAGGGTCAGGATCAGGATCAGGATCCAGGGACTCTGGGGGCACCCTAGCGTACTTGGACCCA
GAGCTGTTATTTAATGTCAACCTGAAGGCTTCTAAAGCGAGTGATGTCTACAGCTTTGGGATCCTCGTGT
GGGCAGTGCTGGCTGGCAGAGAAGCTGAGTTGGTAGACAAGACTTCACTAATCCGGGAAACAGTGTGTGA
CAGGCAGAGTCGTCCTCCACTGACAGAGCTGCCTCCAGGTAGCCCTGAGACTCCTGGCTTGG
